Addgene plasmid #35998: drd4a_L (TAL 3006)
Depositing lab: Keith Joung. Depositing organization: Massachusetts General Hospital. Publication: Targeted gene disruption in somatic zebrafish cells using engineered TALENs. Sander JD, Cade L, Khayter C, Reyon D, Peterson RT, Joung JK, Yeh JR. Nat Biotechnol. 2011 Aug 5;29(8):697-8. doi: 10.1038/nbt.1934. PubMed 21822241.
Backbone
  Vector backbone: JDS 71
  Vector type: Mammalian Expression ; T7
Growth in bacteria
  Bacterial resistance: Ampicillin, 100 μg/mL
  Growth temperature: 37°C
  Growth strain: XL1 Blue
  Copy number: High Copy
Gene/Insert
  Gene/Insert name: TAL array targeting drd4a (alt name: drd4a)
  Species: D. rerio (zebrafish)
  Entrez Gene: drd4a (a.k.a. zgc:158147)
  Tag / fusion protein: 3X Flag (N terminal on backbone); WT FOKI (C terminal on backbone)
  Cloning method: Restriction Enzyme; 5′ cloning site NA (unknown if destroyed); 3′ cloning site NA (unknown if destroyed)
  Sequencing primers: 5′ CMV-f; 3′ BGH rev
Terms and licenses: Academic/Nonprofit Terms; Industry Terms: Not Available to Industry
How to cite: drd4a_L (TAL 3006) was a gift from Keith Joung (Addgene plasmid # 35998 ; http://n2t.net/addgene:35998 ; RRID:Addgene_35998)
