[The description below was written by a language model from this plasmid's Addgene catalogue record and pLannotate feature annotations shown in this document.]
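Description:
drd4a_L (TAL 3006) is a TALEN expression plasmid built in the JDS 71 backbone, encoding the left-hand member (as the "_L" name suggests) of a nuclease pair directed at the zebrafish dopamine receptor gene drd4a. It is listed as a mammalian expression/T7 vector and is propagated in E. coli as a high-copy plasmid through a ColE1/pUC-type origin with ampicillin selection (AmpR); an f1 origin is also present. A second marker cassette places the blasticidin S deaminase gene under tandem SV40 and EM7 promoters with an SV40 poly(A) signal, which would permit blasticidin selection in eukaryotic cells. Short bleomycin-resistance fragments annotated after it appear to be backbone remnants.

The payload is a single open reading frame driven by the CMV enhancer/promoter, with a T7 promoter immediately downstream so that the same coding sequence can be transcribed in vitro. It begins with an N-terminal 3xFLAG tag. TAL effector sequences follow: the annotation recognises flanking portions as fragments homologous to Xanthomonas AvrBs3 and PthXo1, and the unannotated stretch between them presumably holds the engineered repeat array that specifies the drd4a target site. The C-terminal end is fused to the wild-type FokI cleavage domain, which cuts DNA only as a dimer, so this construct is meant to work with a partner TALEN binding the opposite half-site. A V5 tag is annotated after FokI, though the record does not indicate whether it is in frame, and a bGH poly(A) signal terminates the unit.

According to the associated publication, such constructs were used for targeted gene disruption in somatic zebrafish cells. The target sequence itself and the cloning sites are not given in the record.
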