Features (pLannotate 1.2.2; 26 found; start..end, strand, type, name):
     36..80      -  misc_feature   bom (fragment): basis of mobility region from pBR322
    235..614     +  enhancer       CMV enhancer: human cytomegalovirus immediate early enhancer
    615..818     +  promoter       CMV promoter: human cytomegalovirus (CMV) immediate early promoter
    814..847     +  LTR            5' LTR (truncated) (fragment): truncated 5' long terminal repeat (LTR) from HIV-1
    863..881     +  promoter       T7 promoter: promoter for bacteriophage T7 RNA polymerase
    907..972     +  CDS            3xFLAG: three tandem FLAG® epitope tags, followed by an enterokinase cleavage site
   1024..1533    +  CDS            avrBs3 (fragment): AVRB3_XANEU - Experimental evidence at protein level: Swiss-Prot protein existence level 1. Avirulence protein. Acts as a transcription factor in C.annuum plants. In susceptible plants lacking the Bs3 resistance gene induces expression of a number of genes, including genes homologous to a family of auxin-induced genes, alpha-expansin genes, pectate lyase, anthocyanidin glucoside rhamnosyl transferase and at least one transcription factor, UPA20. Their expression leads to plant hypertrophy in mesophyll cells, probably mainly mediated by UPA20 (PubMed:17962565). In resistant plants induces the h
   3124..3330    +  CDS            pthXo1 (fragment): PTHX1_XANOP - Also known as tal2b. Experimental evidence at protein level: Swiss-Prot protein existence level 1. Avirulence protein. Acts as a transcription factor in rice, inducing expression of a number of host genes including SWEET11 (Os8N3, XA13, AC Q6YZF3) in susceptible plants with the Xa13 allele. Plants with the xa13 allele, which has an altered promoter, are resistant to bacterial blight caused by this bacterial strain and do not induce SWEET11. The xa13 allele elicits an atypical hypersensitive response (HR). PthXo1 binds SWEET11 promoter DNA in a sequence-specific manner. From Xanth
   3319..3906    +  CDS            FokI cleavage domain: nonspecific DNA cleavage domain of the FokI endonuclease (Li et al., 1992) must dimerize to be catalytically active
   3922..3963    +  CDS            V5 tag: epitope tag from simian virus 5
   4019..4243    +  polyA_signal   bGH poly(A) signal: bovine growth hormone polyadenylation signal
   4247..4268    +  promoter       SV40 promoter (fragment): SV40 enhancer and early promoter
   4289..4717    +  rep_origin     f1 ori (sequence partly withheld): f1 bacteriophage origin of replication; arrow indicates direction of (+) strand synthesis
   4731..5061    +  promoter       SV40 promoter: SV40 enhancer and early promoter
   5109..5156    +  promoter       EM7 promoter: synthetic bacterial promoter&nbsp
   5175..5573    +  CDS            BSD: blasticidin S deaminase; Aspergillus terreus BSD; confers resistance to blasticidin
   5574..5601    +  CDS            BleoR (fragment): antibiotic-binding protein; Sh ble from Streptoalloteichus hindustanus; confers resistance to bleomycin, phleomycin, and Zeocin™
   5611..5736    +  CDS            ble (fragment): BLE_KLEPN - Experimental evidence at protein level: Swiss-Prot protein existence level 1. Binding protein with a strong affinity to the bleomycin family of antibiotics. Binds to CL990; an antimitotic-antibiotic compound. From Klebsiella pneumoniae.
   5731..5852    +  polyA_signal   SV40 poly(A) signal: SV40 polyadenylation signal
   5925..5941    -  protein_bind   lac operator: The lac repressor binds to the lac operator to inhibit transcription in E. coli. This inhibition can be relieved by adding lactose or isopropyl-β-D-thiogalactopyranoside (IPTG). lac repressor encoded by lacI
   5949..5979    -  promoter       lac promoter: promoter for the E. coli lac operon
   5994..6015    -  protein_bind   CAP binding site: CAP binding activates transcription in the presence of cAMP. E. coli catabolite activator protein
   6028..6120    -  CDS            lacI (fragment): lac repressor; lacI; The lac repressor binds to the lac operator to inhibit transcription in E. coli. This inhibition can be relieved by adding lactose or isopropyl-β-D-thiogalactopyranoside (IPTG).
   6303..6891    -  rep_origin     ori: high-copy-number ColE1/pMB1/pBR322/pUC origin of replication
   7062..7922    -  CDS            AmpR: β-lactamase; bla; confers resistance to ampicillin, carbenicillin, and related antibiotics
   7923..8027    -  promoter       AmpR promoter: bla
>Addgene plasmid #35998 | drd4a_L (TAL 3006) | depositor full sequence | sequence record 44397 | drd4a_L (TAL 3006) sequence 8058 bps
GACGGATCGGGAGATCTCCCGATCCCCTATGGTCGACTCTCAGTACAATCTGCTCTGATGCCGCATAGTT
AAGCCAGTATCTGCTCCCTGCTTGTGTGTTGGAGGTCGCTGAGTAGTGCGCGAGCAAAATTTAAGCTACA
ACAAGGCAAGGCTTGACCGACAATTGCATGAAGAATCTGCTTAGGGTTAGGCGTTTTGCGCTGCTTCGCG
ATGTACGGGCCAGATATACGCGTTGACATTGATTATTGACTAGTTATTAATAGTAATCAATTACGGGGTC
ATTAGTTCATAGCCCATATATGGAGTTCCGCGTTACATAACTTACGGTAAATGGCCCGCCTGGCTGACCG
CCCAACGACCCCCGCCCATTGACGTCAATAATGACGTATGTTCCCATAGTAACGCCAATAGGGACTTTCC
ATTGACGTCAATGGGTGGACTATTTACGGTAAACTGCCCACTTGGCAGTACATCAAGTGTATCATATGCC
AAGTACGCCCCCTATTGACGTCAATGACGGTAAATGGCCCGCCTGGCATTATGCCCAGTACATGACCTTA
TGGGACTTTCCTACTTGGCAGTACATCTACGTATTAGTCATCGCTATTACCATGGTGATGCGGTTTTGGC
AGTACATCAATGGGCGTGGATAGCGGTTTGACTCACGGGGATTTCCAAGTCTCCACCCCATTGACGTCAA
TGGGAGTTTGTTTTGGCACCAAAATCAACGGGACTTTCCAAAATGTCGTAACAACTCCGCCCCATTGACG
CAAATGGGCGGTAGGCGTGTACGGTGGGAGGTCTATATAAGCAGAGCTCTCTGGCTAACTAGAGAACCCA
CTGCTTACTGGCTTATCGAAATTAATACGACTCACTATAGGGAGACCCAAGCTGGCTAGCACCATGGACT
ACAAAGACCATGACGGTGATTATAAAGATCATGACATCGATTACAAGGATGACGATGACAAGATGGCCCC
CAAGAAGAAGAGGAAGGTGGGCATTCACCGCGGGGTACCTATGGTGGACTTGAGGACACTCGGTTATTCG
CAACAGCAACAGGAGAAAATCAAGCCTAAGGTCAGGAGCACCGTCGCGCAACACCACGAGGCGCTTGTGG
GGCATGGCTTCACTCATGCGCATATTGTCGCGCTTTCACAGCACCCTGCGGCGCTTGGGACGGTGGCTGT
CAAATACCAAGATATGATTGCGGCCCTGCCCGAAGCCACGCACGAGGCAATTGTAGGGGTCGGTAAACAG
TGGTCGGGAGCGCGAGCACTTGAGGCGCTGCTGACTGTGGCGGGTGAGCTTAGGGGGCCTCCGCTCCAGC
TCGACACCGGGCAGCTGCTGAAGATCGCGAAGAGAGGGGGAGTAACAGCGGTAGAGGCAGTGCACGCCTG
GCGCAATGCGCTCACCGGGGCCCCCTTGAACCTGACCCCAGACCAGGTAGTCGCAATCGCGTCACATGAC
GGGGGAAAGCAAGCCCTGGAAACCGTGCAAAGGTTGTTGCCGGTCCTTTGTCAAGACCACGGCCTTACAC
CGGAGCAAGTCGTGGCCATTGCAAGCAACATCGGTGGCAAACAGGCTCTTGAGACGGTTCAGAGACTTCT
CCCAGTTCTCTGTCAAGCCCACGGGCTGACTCCCGATCAAGTTGTAGCGATTGCGTCGAACATTGGAGGG
AAACAAGCATTGGAGACTGTCCAACGGCTCCTTCCCGTGTTGTGTCAAGCCCACGGTTTGACGCCTGCAC
AAGTGGTCGCCATCGCCTCGAATGGCGGCGGTAAGCAGGCGCTGGAAACAGTACAGCGCCTGCTGCCTGT
ACTGTGCCAGGATCATGGACTGACCCCAGACCAGGTAGTCGCAATCGCGTCGAACATTGGGGGAAAGCAA
GCCCTGGAAACCGTGCAAAGGTTGTTGCCGGTCCTTTGTCAAGACCACGGCCTTACACCGGAGCAAGTCG
TGGCCATTGCAAGCAATGGGGGTGGCAAACAGGCTCTTGAGACGGTTCAGAGACTTCTCCCAGTTCTCTG
TCAAGCCCACGGGCTGACTCCCGATCAAGTTGTAGCGATTGCGAATAACAATGGAGGGAAACAAGCATTG
GAGACTGTCCAACGGCTCCTTCCCGTGTTGTGTCAAGCCCACGGTTTGACGCCTGCACAAGTGGTCGCCA
TCGCCTCCAATATTGGCGGTAAGCAGGCGCTGGAAACAGTACAGCGCCTGCTGCCTGTACTGTGCCAGGA
TCATGGACTGACCCCAGACCAGGTAGTCGCAATCGCGTCACATGACGGGGGAAAGCAAGCCCTGGAAACC
GTGCAAAGGTTGTTGCCGGTCCTTTGTCAAGACCACGGCCTTACACCGGAGCAAGTCGTGGCCATTGCAT
CCCACGACGGTGGCAAACAGGCTCTTGAGACGGTTCAGAGACTTCTCCCAGTTCTCTGTCAAGCCCACGG
GCTGACTCCCGATCAAGTTGTAGCGATTGCGAATAACAATGGAGGGAAACAAGCATTGGAGACTGTCCAA
CGGCTCCTTCCCGTGTTGTGTCAAGCCCACGGTTTGACGCCTGCACAAGTGGTCGCCATCGCCTCGAATG
GCGGCGGTAAGCAGGCGCTGGAAACAGTACAGCGCCTGCTGCCTGTACTGTGCCAGGATCATGGACTGAC
CCCAGACCAGGTAGTCGCAATCGCGTCGAACATTGGGGGAAAGCAAGCCCTGGAAACCGTGCAAAGGTTG
TTGCCGGTCCTTTGTCAAGACCACGGCCTTACACCGGAGCAAGTCGTGGCCATTGCAAGCAATGGGGGTG
GCAAACAGGCTCTTGAGACGGTTCAGAGACTTCTCCCAGTTCTCTGTCAAGCCCACGGGCTGACTCCCGA
TCAAGTTGTAGCGATTGCGAATAACAATGGAGGGAAACAAGCATTGGAGACTGTCCAACGGCTCCTTCCC
GTGTTGTGTCAAGCCCACGGTTTGACGCCTGCACAAGTGGTCGCCATCGCCTCGAATGGCGGCGGTAAGC
AGGCGCTGGAAACAGTACAGCGCCTGCTGCCTGTACTGTGCCAGGATCATGGACTGACACCCGAACAGGT
GGTCGCCATTGCTAATAATAACGGAGGACGGCCAGCCTTGGAGTCCATCGTAGCCCAATTGTCCAGGCCC
GATCCCGCGTTGGCTGCGTTAACGAATGACCATCTGGTGGCGTTGGCATGTCTTGGTGGACGACCCGCGC
TCGATGCAGTCAAAAAGGGTCTGCCTCATGCTCCCGCATTGATCAAAAGAACCAACCGGCGGATTCCCGA
GAGAACTTCCCATCGAGTCGCGGGATCCCAACTAGTCAAAAGTGAACTGGAGGAGAAGAAATCTGAACTT
CGTCATAAATTGAAATATGTGCCTCATGAATATATTGAATTAATTGAAATTGCCAGAAATTCCACTCAGG
ATAGAATTCTTGAAATGAAGGTAATGGAATTTTTTATGAAAGTTTATGGATATAGAGGTAAACATTTGGG
TGGATCAAGGAAACCGGACGGAGCAATTTATACTGTCGGATCTCCTATTGATTACGGTGTGATCGTGGAT
ACTAAAGCTTATAGCGGAGGTTATAATCTGCCAATTGGCCAAGCAGATGAAATGCAACGATATGTCGAAG
AAAATCAAACACGAAACAAACATATCAACCCTAATGAATGGTGGAAAGTCTATCCATCTTCTGTAACGGA
ATTTAAGTTTTTATTTGTGAGTGGTCACTTTAAAGGAAACTACAAAGCTCAGCTTACACGATTAAATCAT
ATCACTAATTGTAATGGAGCTGTTCTTAGTGTAGAAGAGCTTTTAATTGGTGGAGAAATGATTAAAGCCG
GCACATTAACCTTAGAGGAAGTGAGACGGAAATTTAATAACGGCGAGATAAACTTTTAAGGGCCCTTCGA
AGGTAAGCCTATCCCTAACCCTCTCCTCGGTCTCGATTCTACGCGTACCGGTCATCATCACCATCACCAT
TGAGTTTAAACCCGCTGATCAGCCTCGACTGTGCCTTCTAGTTGCCAGCCATCTGTTGTTTGCCCCTCCC
CCGTGCCTTCCTTGACCCTGGAAGGTGCCACTCCCACTGTCCTTTCCTAATAAAATGAGGAAATTGCATC
GCATTGTCTGAGTAGGTGTCATTCTATTCTGGGGGGTGGGGTGGGGCAGGACAGCAAGGGGGAGGATTGG
GAAGACAATAGCAGGCATGCTGGGGATGCGGTGGGCTCTATGGCTTCTGAGGCGGAAAGAACCAGCTGGG
GCTCTAGGGGGTATCCCC
[124 nt withheld, positions 4289-4412]
C
[32 nt withheld, positions 4414-4445]
CA
[57 nt withheld, positions 4448-4504]
A
[49 nt withheld, positions 4506-4554]
CCTTTGACGTTGGAGTCCACGTTCTTT
[37 nt withheld, positions 4582-4618]
ACCCTATCTCGGTCTATTCTTTTGATTTATAAGGGATTTTGGGGATTTCGGCCTATTGGTTAAAAAATGA
GCTGATTTAACAAAAATTTAACGCGAATTAATTCTGTGGAATGTGTGTCAGTTAGGGTGTGGAAAGTCCC
CAGGCTCCCCAGGCAGGCAGAAGTATGCAAAGCATGCATCTCAATTAGTCAGCAACCAGGTGTGGAAAGT
CCCCAGGCTCCCCAGCAGGCAGAAGTATGCAAAGCATGCATCTCAATTAGTCAGCAACCATAGTCCCGCC
CCTAACTCCGCCCATCCCGCCCCTAACTCCGCCCAGTTCCGCCCATTCTCCGCCCCATGGCTGACTAATT
TTTTTTATTTATGCAGAGGCCGAGGCCGCCTCTGCCTCTGAGCTATTCCAGAAGTAGTGAGGAGGCTTTT
TTGGAGGCCTAGGCTTTTGCAAAAAGCTCCCGGGAGCTTGTATATCCATTTTCGGATCTGATCAGCACGT
GTTGACAATTAATCATCGGCATAGTATATCGGCATAGTATAATACGACAAGGTGAGGAACTAAACCATGG
CCAAGCCTTTGTCTCAAGAAGAATCCACCCTCATTGAAAGAGCAACGGCTACAATCAACAGCATCCCCAT
CTCTGAAGACTACAGCGTCGCCAGCGCAGCTCTCTCTAGCGACGGCCGCATCTTCACTGGTGTCAATGTA
TATCATTTTACTGGGGGACCTTGTGCAGAACTCGTGGTGCTGGGCACTGCTGCTGCTGCGGCAGCTGGCA
ACCTGACTTGTATCGTCGCGATCGGAAATGAGAACAGGGGCATCTTGAGCCCCTGCGGACGGTGTCGACA
GGTGCTTCTCGATCTGCATCCTGGGATCAAAGCGATAGTGAAGGACAGTGATGGACAGCCGACGGCAGTT
GGGATTCGTGAATTGCTGCCCTCTGGTTATGTGTGGGAGGGCTAAGCACTTCGTGGCCGAGGAGCAGGAC
TGACACGTGCTACGAGATTTCGATTCCACCGCCGCCTTCTATGAAAGGTTGGGCTTCGGAATCGTTTTCC
GGGACGCCGGCTGGATGATCCTCCAGCGCGGGGATCTCATGCTGGAGTTCTTCGCCCACCCCAACTTGTT
TATTGCAGCTTATAATGGTTACAAATAAAGCAATAGCATCACAAATTTCACAAATAAAGCATTTTTTTCA
CTGCATTCTAGTTGTGGTTTGTCCAAACTCATCAATGTATCTTATCATGTCTGTATACCGTCGACCTCTA
GCTAGAGCTTGGCGTAATCATGGTCATAGCTGTTTCCTGTGTGAAATTGTTATCCGCTCACAATTCCACA
CAACATACGAGCCGGAAGCATAAAGTGTAAAGCCTGGGGTGCCTAATGAGTGAGCTAACTCACATTAATT
GCGTTGCGCTCACTGCCCGCTTTCCAGTCGGGAAACCTGTCGTGCCAGCTGCATTAATGAATCGGCCAAC
GCGCGGGGAGAGGCGGTTTGCGTATTGGGCGCTCTTCCGCTTCCTCGCTCACTGACTCGCTGCGCTCGGT
CGTTCGGCTGCGGCGAGCGGTATCAGCTCACTCAAAGGCGGTAATACGGTTATCCACAGAATCAGGGGAT
AACGCAGGAAAGAACATGTGAGCAAAAGGCCAGCAAAAGGCCAGGAACCGTAAAAAGGCCGCGTTGCTGG
CGTTTTTCCATAGGCTCCGCCCCCCTGACGAGCATCACAAAAATCGACGCTCAAGTCAGAGGTGGCGAAA
CCCGACAGGACTATAAAGATACCAGGCGTTTCCCCCTGGAAGCTCCCTCGTGCGCTCTCCTGTTCCGACC
CTGCCGCTTACCGGATACCTGTCCGCCTTTCTCCCTTCGGGAAGCGTGGCGCTTTCTCAATGCTCACGCT
GTAGGTATCTCAGTTCGGTGTAGGTCGTTCGCTCCAAGCTGGGCTGTGTGCACGAACCCCCCGTTCAGCC
CGACCGCTGCGCCTTATCCGGTAACTATCGTCTTGAGTCCAACCCGGTAAGACACGACTTATCGCCACTG
GCAGCAGCCACTGGTAACAGGATTAGCAGAGCGAGGTATGTAGGCGGTGCTACAGAGTTCTTGAAGTGGT
GGCCTAACTACGGCTACACTAGAAGGACAGTATTTGGTATCTGCGCTCTGCTGAAGCCAGTTACCTTCGG
AAAAAGAGTTGGTAGCTCTTGATCCGGCAAACAAACCACCGCTGGTAGCGGTGGTTTTTTTGTTTGCAAG
CAGCAGATTACGCGCAGAAAAAAAGGATCTCAAGAAGATCCTTTGATCTTTTCTACGGGGTCTGACGCTC
AGTGGAACGAAAACTCACGTTAAGGGATTTTGGTCATGAGATTATCAAAAAGGATCTTCACCTAGATCCT
TTTAAATTAAAAATGAAGTTTTAAATCAATCTAAAGTATATATGAGTAAACTTGGTCTGACAGTTACCAA
TGCTTAATCAGTGAGGCACCTATCTCAGCGATCTGTCTATTTCGTTCATCCATAGTTGCCTGACTCCCCG
TCGTGTAGATAACTACGATACGGGAGGGCTTACCATCTGGCCCCAGTGCTGCAATGATACCGCGAGACCC
ACGCTCACCGGCTCCAGATTTATCAGCAATAAACCAGCCAGCCGGAAGGGCCGAGCGCAGAAGTGGTCCT
GCAACTTTATCCGCCTCCATCCAGTCTATTAATTGTTGCCGGGAAGCTAGAGTAAGTAGTTCGCCAGTTA
ATAGTTTGCGCAACGTTGTTGCCATTGCTACAGGCATCGTGGTGTCACGCTCGTCGTTTGGTATGGCTTC
ATTCAGCTCCGGTTCCCAACGATCAAGGCGAGTTACATGATCCCCCATGTTGTGCAAAAAAGCGGTTAGC
TCCTTCGGTCCTCCGATCGTTGTCAGAAGTAAGTTGGCCGCAGTGTTATCACTCATGGTTATGGCAGCAC
TGCATAATTCTCTTACTGTCATGCCATCCGTAAGATGCTTTTCTGTGACTGGTGAGTACTCAACCAAGTC
ATTCTGAGAATAGTGTATGCGGCGACCGAGTTGCTCTTGCCCGGCGTCAATACGGGATAATACCGCGCCA
CATAGCAGAACTTTAAAAGTGCTCATCATTGGAAAACGTTCTTCGGGGCGAAAACTCTCAAGGATCTTAC
CGCTGTTGAGATCCAGTTCGATGTAACCCACTCGTGCACCCAACTGATCTTCAGCATCTTTTACTTTCAC
CAGCGTTTCTGGGTGAGCAAAAACAGGAAGGCAAAATGCCGCAAAAAAGGGAATAAGGGCGACACGGAAA
TGTTGAATACTCATACTCTTCCTTTTTCAATATTATTGAAGCATTTATCAGGGTTATTGTCTCATGAGCG
GATACATATTTGAATGTATTTAGAAAAATAAACAAATAGGGGTTCCGCGCACATTTCCCCGAAAAGTGCC
ACCTGACGTC
