>Addgene plasmid #35998 | drd4a_L (TAL 3006) | addgene partial sequence | sequence record 45313 | CMV-F 5'-CGCAAATGGGCGGTAGGCGTG-3'
ACTAGAGAACCCACTGCTTACTGGCTTATCGAAATTAATACGACTCACTATAGGGAGACCCAAGCTGGCT
AGCACCATGGACTACAAAGACCATGACGGTGATTATAAAGATCATGACATCGATTACAAGGATGACGATG
ACAAGATGGCCCCCAAGAAGAAGAGGAAGGTGGGCATTCACCGCGGGGTACCTATGGTGGACTTGAGGAC
ACTCGGTTATTCGCAACAGCAACAGGAGAAAATCAAGCCTAAGGTCAGGAGCACCGTCGCGCAACACCAC
GAGGCGCTTGTGGGGCATGGCTTCACTCATGCGCATATTGTCGCGCTTTCACAGCACCCTGCGGCGCTTG
GGACGGTGGCTGTCAAATACCAAGATATGATTGCGGCCCTGCCCGAAGCCACGCACGAGGCAATTGTAGG
GGTCGGTAAACAGTGGTCGGGAGCGCGAGCACTTGAGGCGCTGCTGACTGTGGCGGGTGAGCTTAGGGGG
CCTCCGCTCCAGCTCGACACCGGGCAGCTGCTGAAGATCGCGAAGAGAGGGGGAGTAACAGCGGTAGAGG
CAGTGCACGCCTGGCGCAATGCGCTCACCGGGGCCCCCTTGAACCTGACCCCAGACCAGGTAGTCGCAAT
CGCGTCACATGACGGGGGAAAGCAAGCCCTGGAAACCGTGCAAAGGTTGTTGCCGGTCCTTTGTCAAGAC
CACGGCCTTACACCGGAGCAAGTCGTGGCCATTGCAAGCAACATCGGTGGCAAACAGGCTCTTGAGACGG
TTCAGAGACTTCTCCCAGTTCTCTGTCAAGCCCACGGGCTGACTCCCGATCAAGTTGTAGCGATTGCGTC
GAACATTGG
