>Addgene plasmid #35998 | drd4a_L (TAL 3006) | addgene partial sequence | sequence record 45315 | BGH-rev 5'-TAGAAGGCACAGTCGAGG-3'
GATGACCGGTACGCGTAGAATCGAGACCGAGGAGAGGGTTAGGGATAGGCTTACCTTCGAAGGGCCCTTA
AAAGTTTATCTCGCCGTTATTAAATTTCCGTCTGACTTCCTCTAAGGTTAATGTGCCGGCTTTAATCATT
TCTCCACCAATTAAAAGCTCTTCTACACTAAGAACAGCTCCATTACAATTAGTGATATGATTTAATCGTG
TAAGCTGAGCTTTGTAGTTTCCTTTAAAGTGACCACTCACAAATAAAAACTTAAATTCCGTTACAGAAGA
TGGATAGACTTTCCACCATTCATTAGGGTTGATATGTTTGTTTCGTGTTTGATTTTCTTCGACATATCGT
TGCATTTCATCTGCTTGGCCAATTGGCAGATTATAACCTCCGCTATAAGCTTTAGTATCCACGATCACAC
CGTAATCAATAGGAGATCCGACAGTATAAATTGCTCCGTCCGGTTTCCTTGATCCACCCAAATGTTTACC
TCTATATCCATAAACTTTCATAAAAAATTCCATTACCTTCATTTCAAGAATTCTATCCTGAGTGGAATTT
CTGGCAATTTCAATTAATTCAATATATTCATGAGGCACATATTTCAATTTATGACGAAGTTCAGATTTCT
TCTCCTCCAGTTCACTTTTGACTAGTTGGGATCCCGCGACTCGATGGGAAGTTCTCTCGGGAATCCGCCG
GTTGGTTCTTTTGATCAATGCGGGAGCATGAGGCAGACCCTTTTTGACTGCATCGAGCGCGGGTCGTCCA
CCAAGACATGCCAACGCCACCAGATGGTCATTCGTTAACGCAGCCAACGCGGGATCGGGCCTGGACAATT
GGGCTAC
